Addgene plasmid #222610: MAC3-EGFR
Purpose: Expression of MAC3-tagged EGFR
Depositing lab: Markku Varjosalo. Depositing organization: University of Helsinki, Institute of Biotechnology. Publication: Analyzing Protein Interactions by MAC-Tag Approaches. Liu X, Salokas K, Keskitalo S, Martinez-Botia P, Varjosalo M. Methods Mol Biol. 2023;2690:281-297. doi: 10.1007/978-1-0716-3327-4_24. PubMed 37450155.
Backbone
  Vector backbone: MAC3-tag-C (Addgene #185481)
  Vector type: Mammalian Expression, Bacterial Expression
Growth in bacteria
  Bacterial resistance: Ampicillin, 100 μg/mL
  Growth temperature: 37°C
  Growth strain: DH5alpha
  Copy number: High Copy
Gene/Insert
  Gene/Insert name: EGFR
  Species: H. sapiens (human)
  Insert size (bp): 3630
  Entrez Gene: EGFR (a.k.a. ERBB, ERBB1, ERRP, HER1, NISBD2, NNCIS, PIG61, mENA)
  Promoter: CMV
  Tag / fusion protein: MAC3 (C terminal on insert)
  Cloning method: Gateway Cloning
Terms and licenses: Academic/Nonprofit Terms; Industry Terms
How to cite: MAC3-EGFR was a gift from Markku Varjosalo (Addgene plasmid # 222610 ; http://n2t.net/addgene:222610 ; RRID:Addgene_222610)
