[The description below was written by a language model from this plasmid's Addgene catalogue record and pLannotate feature annotations shown in this document.]
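Description:
MAC3-EGFR is a 9.5 kb mammalian expression plasmid that encodes human epidermal growth factor receptor (EGFR) fused at its C terminus to the MAC3 tag. It was built by Gateway cloning into the MAC3-tag-C destination backbone. In E. coli it is maintained at high copy through a ColE1/pUC-type origin and selected with ampicillin via the β-lactamase gene. Fragments of an f1 origin and of lac regulatory sequences are also annotated in the backbone.

The 3,630 bp EGFR coding sequence sits between attB1 and attB2 sites, the scars left by Gateway recombination. It is driven by the CMV immediate-early enhancer and promoter. Short tet operator-like matches are annotated just downstream of the promoter, which suggests that expression may be tetracycline-regulatable in cells carrying the Tet repressor, although the record does not state this. After attB2 the reading frame continues into the tag region, where the annotation detects a partial match to BioID2, a promiscuous biotin ligase. This fits a tag designed for proximity-dependent biotinylation, but the full composition of MAC3 is not given in the record. A bovine growth hormone polyadenylation signal ends the transcript.

Downstream, an FRT site lies directly in front of a hygromycin resistance gene that has no complete annotated promoter of its own and is followed by an SV40 polyadenylation signal. This layout is typical of vectors made for FLP-mediated integration at a genomic FRT site, where insertion activates hygromycin resistance and yields isogenic stable lines. The associated publication concerns MAC-tag approaches, so the construct is intended for mapping EGFR protein interactions and its molecular neighbourhood.
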