Features (pLannotate 1.2.2; 24 found; start..end, strand, type, name):
      1..380     +  enhancer       CMV enhancer: human cytomegalovirus immediate early enhancer
    381..584     +  promoter       CMV promoter: human cytomegalovirus (CMV) immediate early promoter
    586..605     +  promoter       PLtetO-1 promoter (fragment): modified phage lambda PL promoter with tet operator sites (Lutz and Bujard, 1997)
    607..626     +  promoter       PLtetO-1 promoter (fragment): modified phage lambda PL promoter with tet operator sites (Lutz and Bujard, 1997)
    634..667     +  promoter       TRE3GV promoter (fragment): 3rd-generation Tet-responsive promoter that can be activated by binding of Tet-On® 3G, optimized for retroviral and lentiviral vectors
    802..826     +  protein_bind   attB1: mutant version of attB; recombination site for the Gateway® BP reaction BP Clonase™
    832..4461    +  CDS            EGFR (sequence partly withheld): precursor of human epidermal growth factor receptor
   4463..4487    -  protein_bind   attB2: mutant version of attB; recombination site for the Gateway® BP reaction BP Clonase™
   4678..5187    +  CDS            BioID2 (fragment): promiscuous R40G mutant of a biotin protein ligase from Aquifex aeolicus (Kim et al., 2016)
   5237..5461    +  polyA_signal   bGH poly(A) signal: bovine growth hormone polyadenylation signal
   5465..5486    +  promoter       SV40 promoter (fragment): SV40 enhancer and early promoter
   5507..5740    +  rep_origin     f1 ori (fragment) (sequence partly withheld): f1 bacteriophage origin of replication; arrow indicates direction of (+) strand synthesis
   5745..5792    +  protein_bind   FRT: FLP-mediated recombination occurs in the 8-bp core sequence TCTAGAAA (Turan and Bode, 2011). FLP recombinase from the Saccharomyces cerevisiae 2μ plasmid
   5800..6822    +  CDS            HygR: aminoglycoside phosphotransferase from E. coli; aph(4)-Ia; confers resistance to hygromycin
   6832..6957    +  CDS            ble (fragment): BLE_KLEPN - Experimental evidence at protein level: Swiss-Prot protein existence level 1. Binding protein with a strong affinity to the bleomycin family of antibiotics. Binds to CL990; an antimitotic-antibiotic compound. From Klebsiella pneumoniae.
   6952..7073    +  polyA_signal   SV40 poly(A) signal: SV40 polyadenylation signal
   7146..7162    -  protein_bind   lac operator: The lac repressor binds to the lac operator to inhibit transcription in E. coli. This inhibition can be relieved by adding lactose or isopropyl-β-D-thiogalactopyranoside (IPTG). lac repressor encoded by lacI
   7170..7200    -  promoter       lac promoter: promoter for the E. coli lac operon
   7215..7236    -  protein_bind   CAP binding site: CAP binding activates transcription in the presence of cAMP. E. coli catabolite activator protein
   7249..7341    -  CDS            lacI (fragment): lac repressor; lacI; The lac repressor binds to the lac operator to inhibit transcription in E. coli. This inhibition can be relieved by adding lactose or isopropyl-β-D-thiogalactopyranoside (IPTG).
   7524..8112    -  rep_origin     ori: high-copy-number ColE1/pMB1/pBR322/pUC origin of replication
   8283..9143    -  CDS            AmpR: β-lactamase; bla; confers resistance to ampicillin, carbenicillin, and related antibiotics
   9144..9248    -  promoter       AmpR promoter: bla
   9307..9359    -  misc_feature   bom (fragment): basis of mobility region from pBR322
>Addgene plasmid #222610 | MAC3-EGFR | addgene full sequence | sequence record 441380 | Addgene NGS Result
GACATTGATTATTGACTAGTTATTAATAGTAATCAATTACGGGGTCATTAGTTCATAGCCCATATATGGA
GTTCCGCGTTACATAACTTACGGTAAATGGCCCGCCTGGCTGACCGCCCAACGACCCCCGCCCATTGACG
TCAATAATGACGTATGTTCCCATAGTAACGCCAATAGGGACTTTCCATTGACGTCAATGGGTGGAGTATT
TACGGTAAACTGCCCACTTGGCAGTACATCAAGTGTATCATATGCCAAGTACGCCCCCTATTGACGTCAA
TGACGGTAAATGGCCCGCCTGGCATTATGCCCAGTACATGACCTTATGGGACTTTCCTACTTGGCAGTAC
ATCTACGTATTAGTCATCGCTATTACCATGGTGATGCGGTTTTGGCAGTACATCAATGGGCGTGGATAGC
GGTTTGACTCACGGGGATTTCCAAGTCTCCACCCCATTGACGTCAATGGGAGTTTGTTTTGGCACCAAAA
TCAACGGGACTTTCCAAAATGTCGTAACAACTCCGCCCCATTGACGCAAATGGGCGGTAGGCGTGTACGG
TGGGAGGTCTATATAAGCAGAGCTCTCCCTATCAGTGATAGAGATCTCCCTATCAGTGATAGAGATCGTC
GACGAGCTCGTTTAGTGAACCGTCAGATCGCCTGGAGACGCCATCCACGCTGTTTTGACCTCCATAGAAG
ACACCGGGACCGATCCAGCCTCCGGACTCTAGCGTTTAAACTTAAGCTTGGTACCGAGCTCGGATCCACT
AGTCCAGTGTGGTGGAATTCTGCAGATATCAACAAGTTTGTACAAAAAAGCAGGCTCCACCATGCGACCC
TCCGGGACGGCCGGGGCAGCGCTCCTGGCGCTGCTGGCTGCGCTCTGCCCGGCGAGTCGGGCTCTGGAGG
AAAAGAAAGTTTGCCAAGGCACGAGTAACAAGCTCACGCAGTTGGGCACTTTTGAAGATCATTTTCTCAG
CCTCCAGAGGATGTTCAATAACTGTGAGGTGGTCCTTGGGAATTTGGAAATTACCTATGTGCAGAGGAAT
TATGATCTTTCCTTCTTAAAGACCATCCAGGAGGTGGCTGGTTATGTCCTCATTGCCCTCAACACAGTGG
AGCGAATTCCTTTGGAAAACCTGCAGATCATCAGAGGAAATATGTACTACGAAAATTCCTATGCCTTAGC
AGTCTTATCTAACTATGATGCAAATAAAACCGGACTGAAGGAGCTGCCCATGAGAAATTTACAGGAAATC
CTGCATGGCGCCGTGCGGTTCAGCAACAACCCTGCCCTGTGCAACGTGGAGAGCATCCAGTGGCGGGACA
TAGTCAGCAGTGACTTTCTCAGCAACATGTCGATGGACTTCCAGAACCACCTGGGCAGCTGCCAAAAGTG
TGATCCAAGCTGTCCCAATGGGAGCTGCTGGGGTGCAGGAGAGGAGAACTGCCAGAAACTGACCAAAATC
ATCTGTGCCCAGCAGTGCTCCGGGCGCTGCCGTGGCAAGTCCCCCAGTGACTGCTGCCACAACCAGTGTG
CTGCAGGCTGCACAGGCCCCCGGGAGAGCGACTGCCTGGTCTGCCGCAAATTCCGAGACGAAGCCACGTG
CAAGGACACCTGCCCCCCACTCATGCTCTACAACCCCACCACGTACCAGATGGATGTGAACCCCGAGGGC
AAATACAGCTTTGGTGCCACCTGCGTGAAGAAGTGTCCCCGTAATTATGTGGTGACAGATCACGGCTCGT
GCGTCCGAGCCTGTGGGGCCGACAGCTATGAGATGGAGGAAGACGGCGTCCGCAAGTGTAAGAAGTGCGA
AGGGCCTTGCCGCAAAGTGTGTAACGGAATAGGTATTGGTGAATTTAAAGACTCACTCTCCATAAATGCT
ACGAATATTAAACACTTCAAAAACTGCACCTCCATCAGTGGCGATCTCCACATCCTGCCGGTGGCATTTA
GGGGTGACTCCTTCACACATACTCCTCCTCTGGATCCACAGGAACTGGATATTCTGAAAACCGTAAAGGA
AATCACAGGGTTTTTGCTGATTCAGGCTTGGCCTGAAAACAGGACGGACCTCCATGCCTTTGAGAACCTA
GAAATCATACGCGGCAGGACCAAGCAACATGGTCAGTTTTCTCTTGCAGTCGTCAGCCTGAACATAACAT
CCTTGGGATTACGCTCCCTCAAGGAGATAAGTGATGGAGATGTGATAATTTCAGGAAACAAAAATTTGTG
CTATGCAAATACAATAAACTGGAAAAAACTGTTTGGGACCTCCGGTCAGAAAACCAAAATTATAAGCAAC
AGAGGTGAAAACAGCTGCAAGGCCACAGGCCAGGTCTGCCATGCCTTGTGCTCCCCCGAGGGCTGCTGGG
GCCCGGAGCCCAAGGACTGCGTCTCTTGCCGGAATGTCAGCCGAGGCAGGGAATGCGTGGACAAGTGCAA
CCTTCTGGAGGGTGAGCCAAGGGAGTTTGTGGAGAACTCTGAGTGCATACAGTGCCACCCAGAGTGCCTG
CCTCAGGCCATGAACATCACCTGCACAGGACGGGGACCAGACAACTGTATCCAGTGTGCCCACTACATTG
ACGGCCCCCACTGCGTCAAGACCTGCCCGGCAGGAGTCATGGGAGAAAACAACACCCTGGTCTGGAAGTA
CGCAGACGCCGGCCATGTGTGCCACCTGTGCCATCCAAACTGCACCTACGGATGCACAGGGCCAGGTCTT
GAAGGCTGTCCAACGAATGGGCCTAAGATCCCGTCCATCGCCACTGGGATGGTGGGGGCCCTCCTCTTGC
TGCTGGTGGTGGCCCTGGGGATCGGCCTCTTCATGCGAAGGCGCCACATCGTTCGGAAGCGCACGCTGCG
GAGGCTGCTGCAGGAGAGGGAGCTTGTGGAGCCTCTTACACCCAGT
[981 nt withheld, positions 2917-3897]
TTCTTCAGCAGCCCCTCCACGTCACGGACTCCCCTCCTGAGCTCTCTGAGTGCAACCAGCAACAATTCCA
CCGTGGCTTGCATTGATAGAAATGGGCTGCAAAGCTGTCCCATCAAGGAAGACAGCTTCTTGCAGCGATA
CAGCTCAGACCCCACAGGCGCCTTGACTGAGGACAGCATAGACGACACCTTCCTCCCAGTGCCTGAATAC
ATAAACCAGTCCGTTCCCAAAAGGCCCGCTGGCTCTGTGCAGAATCCTGTCTATCACAATCAGCCTCTGA
ACCCCGCGCCCAGCAGAGACCCACACTACCAGGACCCCCACAGCACTGCAGTGGGCAACCCCGAGTATCT
CAACACTGTCCAGCCCACCTGTGTCAACAGCACATTCGACAGCCCTGCCCACTGGGCCCAGAAAGGCAGC
CACCAAATTAGCCTGGACAACCCTGACTACCAGCAGGACTTCTTTCCCAAGGAAGCCAAGCCAAATGGCA
TCTTTAAGGGCTCCACAGCTGAAAATGCAGAATACCTAAGGGTCGCGCCACAAAGCAGTGAATTTATTGG
AGCAGACCCAGCTTTCTTGTACAAAGTGGTTGATATCAAGGCCGCCGACATCACCAGCCTGTACAAGAAA
GTGGGGTGGAGCCATCCCCAGTTCGAGAAGGGCGGAGGATCTGGCGGCGGAAGCGGCGGAGGAAGCTGGT
CCCACCCTCAGTTTGAGAAAGGCACCGAGCTGGGCAGCACCATGGCCAGCTACCCCTACGACGTGCCCGA
CTACGCCGACTTCAAGAACCTGATCTGGCTGAAGGAGGTGGACAGCACCCAGGAGAGACTGAAGGAGTGG
AACGTGTCCTACGGCACCGCCCTGGTGGCCGACAGACAGACCAAGGGCAGAGGCGGCCCGGGCAGAAAGT
GGCTGAGCCAGGAGGGCGGCCTGTACTTCAGCTTCCTGCTGAACCCCAAGGAGTTCGAGAACCTGCTGCA
GCTGCCCCTGGTGCTGGGCCTGAGCGTGAGCGAGGCCCTGGAGGAGATCACCGAGATCCCCTTCAGCCTG
AAGTGGCCCAACGACGTGTACTTCCAGGAGAAGAAGGTGAGCGGCGTGCTGTGCGAGCTGAGCAAGGACA
AGCTGATCGTGGGCATCGGCATCAACGTGAACCAGAGAGAGATCCCCGAGGAGATCAAGGACAGAGCCAC
CACCCTGTACGAGATCACCGGCAAGGACTGGGACAGAAAGGAGGTGCTGCTGAAGGTGCTGAAGAGAATC
AGCGAGAACCTGAAGAAGTTCAAGGAGAAGTGATGACTCGAGTCTAGAGGGCCCGTTTAAACCCGCTGAT
CAGCCTCGACTGTGCCTTCTAGTTGCCAGCCATCTGTTGTTTGCCCCTCCCCCGTGCCTTCCTTGACCCT
GGAAGGTGCCACTCCCACTGTCCTTTCCTAATAAAATGAGGAAATTGCATCGCATTGTCTGAGTAGGTGT
CATTCTATTCTGGGGGGTGGGGTGGGGCAGGACAGCAAGGGGGAGGATTGGGAAGACAATAGCAGGCATG
CTGGGGATGCGGTGGGCTCTATGGCTTCTGAGGCGGAAAGAACCAGCTGGGGCTCTAGGGGGTATCCCC
[124 nt withheld, positions 5507-5630]
C
[91 nt withheld, positions 5632-5722]
AGGGTGATGGTTCACGTACCTAGAAGTTCCTATTCCGAAGTTCCTATTCTCTAGAAAGTATAGGAACTTC
CTTGGCCAAAAAGCCTGAACTCACCGCGACGTCTGTCGAGAAGTTTCTGATCGAAAAGTTCGACAGCGTC
TCCGACCTGATGCAGCTCTCGGAGGGCGAAGAATCTCGTGCTTTCAGCTTCGATGTAGGAGGGCGTGGAT
ATGTCCTGCGGGTAAATAGCTGCGCCGATGGTTTCTACAAAGATCGTTATGTTTATCGGCACTTTGCATC
GGCCGCGCTCCCGATTCCGGAAGTGCTTGACATTGGGGAATTCAGCGAGAGCCTGACCTATTGCATCTCC
CGCCGTGCACAGGGTGTCACGTTGCAAGACCTGCCTGAAACCGAACTGCCCGCTGTTCTGCAGCCGGTCG
CGGAGGCCATGGATGCGATCGCTGCGGCCGATCTTAGCCAGACGAGCGGGTTCGGCCCATTCGGACCGCA
AGGAATCGGTCAATACACTACATGGCGTGATTTCATATGCGCGATTGCTGATCCCCATGTGTATCACTGG
CAAACTGTGATGGACGACACCGTCAGTGCGTCCGTCGCGCAGGCTCTCGATGAGCTGATGCTTTGGGCCG
AGGACTGCCCCGAAGTCCGGCACCTCGTGCACGCGGATTTCGGCTCCAACAATGTCCTGACGGACAATGG
CCGCATAACAGCGGTCATTGACTGGAGCGAGGCGATGTTCGGGGATTCCCAATACGAGGTCGCCAACATC
TTCTTCTGGAGGCCGTGGTTGGCTTGTATGGAGCAGCAGACGCGCTACTTCGAGCGGAGGCATCCGGAGC
TTGCAGGATCGCCGCGGCTCCGGGCGTATATGCTCCGCATTGGTCTTGACCAACTCTATCAGAGCTTGGT
TGACGGCAATTTCGATGATGCAGCTTGGGCGCAGGGTCGATGCGACGCAATCGTCCGATCCGGAGCCGGG
ACTGTCGGGCGTACACAAATCGCCCGCAGAAGCGCGGCCGTCTGGACCGATGGCTGTGTAGAAGTACTCG
CCGATAGTGGAAACCGACGCCCCAGCACTCGTCCGAGGGCAAAGGAATAGCACGTACTACGAGATTTCGA
TTCCACCGCCGCCTTCTATGAAAGGTTGGGCTTCGGAATCGTTTTCCGGGACGCCGGCTGGATGATCCTC
CAGCGCGGGGATCTCATGCTGGAGTTCTTCGCCCACCCCAACTTGTTTATTGCAGCTTATAATGGTTACA
AATAAAGCAATAGCATCACAAATTTCACAAATAAAGCATTTTTTTCACTGCATTCTAGTTGTGGTTTGTC
CAAACTCATCAATGTATCTTATCATGTCTGTATACCGTCGACCTCTAGCTAGAGCTTGGCGTAATCATGG
TCATAGCTGTTTCCTGTGTGAAATTGTTATCCGCTCACAATTCCACACAACATACGAGCCGGAAGCATAA
AGTGTAAAGCCTGGGGTGCCTAATGAGTGAGCTAACTCACATTAATTGCGTTGCGCTCACTGCCCGCTTT
CCAGTCGGGAAACCTGTCGTGCCAGCTGCATTAATGAATCGGCCAACGCGCGGGGAGAGGCGGTTTGCGT
ATTGGGCGCTCTTCCGCTTCCTCGCTCACTGACTCGCTGCGCTCGGTCGTTCGGCTGCGGCGAGCGGTAT
CAGCTCACTCAAAGGCGGTAATACGGTTATCCACAGAATCAGGGGATAACGCAGGAAAGAACATGTGAGC
AAAAGGCCAGCAAAAGGCCAGGAACCGTAAAAAGGCCGCGTTGCTGGCGTTTTTCCATAGGCTCCGCCCC
CCTGACGAGCATCACAAAAATCGACGCTCAAGTCAGAGGTGGCGAAACCCGACAGGACTATAAAGATACC
AGGCGTTTCCCCCTGGAAGCTCCCTCGTGCGCTCTCCTGTTCCGACCCTGCCGCTTACCGGATACCTGTC
CGCCTTTCTCCCTTCGGGAAGCGTGGCGCTTTCTCATAGCTCACGCTGTAGGTATCTCAGTTCGGTGTAG
GTCGTTCGCTCCAAGCTGGGCTGTGTGCACGAACCCCCCGTTCAGCCCGACCGCTGCGCCTTATCCGGTA
ACTATCGTCTTGAGTCCAACCCGGTAAGACACGACTTATCGCCACTGGCAGCAGCCACTGGTAACAGGAT
TAGCAGAGCGAGGTATGTAGGCGGTGCTACAGAGTTCTTGAAGTGGTGGCCTAACTACGGCTACACTAGA
AGAACAGTATTTGGTATCTGCGCTCTGCTGAAGCCAGTTACCTTCGGAAAAAGAGTTGGTAGCTCTTGAT
CCGGCAAACAAACCACCGCTGGTAGCGGTGGTTTTTTTGTTTGCAAGCAGCAGATTACGCGCAGAAAAAA
AGGATCTCAAGAAGATCCTTTGATCTTTTCTACGGGGTCTGACGCTCAGTGGAACGAAAACTCACGTTAA
GGGATTTTGGTCATGAGATTATCAAAAAGGATCTTCACCTAGATCCTTTTAAATTAAAAATGAAGTTTTA
AATCAATCTAAAGTATATATGAGTAAACTTGGTCTGACAGTTACCAATGCTTAATCAGTGAGGCACCTAT
CTCAGCGATCTGTCTATTTCGTTCATCCATAGTTGCCTGACTCCCCGTCGTGTAGATAACTACGATACGG
GAGGGCTTACCATCTGGCCCCAGTGCTGCAATGATACCGCGAGACCCACGCTCACCGGCTCCAGATTTAT
CAGCAATAAACCAGCCAGCCGGAAGGGCCGAGCGCAGAAGTGGTCCTGCAACTTTATCCGCCTCCATCCA
GTCTATTAATTGTTGCCGGGAAGCTAGAGTAAGTAGTTCGCCAGTTAATAGTTTGCGCAACGTTGTTGCC
ATTGCTACAGGCATCGTGGTGTCACGCTCGTCGTTTGGTATGGCTTCATTCAGCTCCGGTTCCCAACGAT
CAAGGCGAGTTACATGATCCCCCATGTTGTGCAAAAAAGCGGTTAGCTCCTTCGGTCCTCCGATCGTTGT
CAGAAGTAAGTTGGCCGCAGTGTTATCACTCATGGTTATGGCAGCACTGCATAATTCTCTTACTGTCATG
CCATCCGTAAGATGCTTTTCTGTGACTGGTGAGTACTCAACCAAGTCATTCTGAGAATAGTGTATGCGGC
GACCGAGTTGCTCTTGCCCGGCGTCAATACGGGATAATACCGCGCCACATAGCAGAACTTTAAAAGTGCT
CATCATTGGAAAACGTTCTTCGGGGCGAAAACTCTCAAGGATCTTACCGCTGTTGAGATCCAGTTCGATG
TAACCCACTCGTGCACCCAACTGATCTTCAGCATCTTTTACTTTCACCAGCGTTTCTGGGTGAGCAAAAA
CAGGAAGGCAAAATGCCGCAAAAAAGGGAATAAGGGCGACACGGAAATGTTGAATACTCATACTCTTCCT
TTTTCAATATTATTGAAGCATTTATCAGGGTTATTGTCTCATGAGCGGATACATATTTGAATGTATTTAG
AAAAATAAACAAATAGGGGTTCCGCGCACATTTCCCCGAAAAGTGCCACCTGACGTCGACGGATCGGGAG
ATCTCCCGATCCCCTATGGTGCACTCTCAGTACAATCTGCTCTGATGCCGCATAGTTAAGCCAGTATCTG
CTCCCTGCTTGTGTGTTGGAGGTCGCTGAGTAGTGCGCGAGCAAAATTTAAGCTACAACAAGGCAAGGCT
TGACCGACAATTGCATGAAGAATCTGCTTAGGGTTAGGCGTTTTGCGCTGCTTCGCGATGTACGGGCCAG
ATATACGCGTT
